Addgene plasmid #210973: pHTC-HaloTag_DCAF1:1-1507
Purpose: Mammalian expression of full-length human DCAF1. C-terminal HaloTag.
Depositing lab: Cheryl Arrowsmith. Publication: A Target Class Ligandability Evaluation of WD40 Repeat-Containing Proteins. Ackloo S, Li F, Szewczyk M, Seitova A, Loppnau P, Zeng H, Xu J, Ahmad S, Arnautova YA, Baghaie AJ, Beldar S, Bolotokova A, Centrella PA, Chau I, Clark MA, Cuozzo JW, Dehghani-Tafti S, Disch JS, Dong A, Dumas A, Feng JA, Ghiabi P, Gibson E, Gilmer J, Goldman B, Green SR, Guie MA, Guilinger JP, Harms N, Herasymenko O, Houliston S, Hutchinson A, Kearnes S, Keefe AD, Kimani SW, Kramer T, Kutera M, Kwak HA, Lento C, Li Y, Liu J, Loup J, Machado RAC, Mulhern CJ, Perveen S, Righetto GL, Riley P, Shrestha S, Sigel EA, Silva M, Sintchak MD, Slakman BL, Taylor RD, Thompson J, Torng W, Underkoffler C, von Rechenberg M, Walsh RT, Watson I, Wilson DJ, Wolf E, Yadav M, Yazdi AK, Zhang J, Zhang Y, Santhakumar V, Edwards AM, Barsyte-Lovejoy D, Schapira M, Brown PJ, Halabelian L, Arrowsmith CH. J Med Chem. 2025 Jan 23;68(2):1092-1112. doi: 10.1021/acs.jmedchem.4c02010. Epub 2024 Nov 4. PubMed 39495097.
Backbone
  Vector backbone: pHTC-HaloTag
  Backbone manufacturer: Promega
  Vector type: Mammalian Expression
  Selectable markers: Neomycin (select with G418)
Growth in bacteria
  Bacterial resistance: Ampicillin, 100 μg/mL
  Growth temperature: 37°C
  Growth strain: DH5alpha
  Copy number: High Copy
Gene/Insert
  Gene/Insert name: DCAF1:M1-E1507
  Species: H. sapiens (human)
  Insert size (bp): 4521
  Mutation: wild type
  Entrez Gene: DCAF1 (a.k.a. RIP, VPRBP)
  Promoter: CMV
  Tag / fusion protein: HaloTag (C terminal on insert)
  Cloning method: Ligation Independent Cloning
  Sequencing primers: 5′ CTTACTGACATCCACTTTGC; 3′ CAACATCGACGTAGTGCATG
Resource information
  A portion of this plasmid was derived from a plasmid made by: Mammalian Gene Collection (BC110371)
Terms and licenses: Academic/Nonprofit Terms; Industry Terms: Not Available to Industry
Depositor comments: 5' Cloning Site: EcoR1 (not destroyed), 3' Cloning Site: Xho1 (not destroyed). C terminal tag: lepttedlyfqsdndgseigtgfpfdphyvevlgermhyvdvgprdgtpvlflhgnptssyvwrniiphvapthrciapdligmgksdkpdlgyffddhvrfmdafiealgleevvlvihdwgsalgfhwakrnpervkgiafmefirpiptwdewpefaretfqafrttdvgrkliidqnvfiegtlpmgvvrpltevemdhyrepflnpvdreplwrfpnelpiagepanivalveeymdwlhqspvpkllfwgtpgvlippaeaarlakslpnckavdigpglnllqednpdligseiarwlstleisg.
How to cite: pHTC-HaloTag_DCAF1:1-1507 was a gift from Cheryl Arrowsmith (Addgene plasmid # 210973 ; http://n2t.net/addgene:210973 ; RRID:Addgene_210973)
