[The description below was written by a language model from this plasmid's Addgene catalogue record and pLannotate feature annotations shown in this document.]
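Description:
pHTC-HaloTag_DCAF1:1-1507 is a mammalian expression plasmid of about 10.7 kb, built on Promega's pHTC-HaloTag backbone, that produces full-length, wild-type human DCAF1 (also known as VPRBP or RIP; residues M1 to E1507, a 4,521 bp open reading frame) fused at its C-terminus to HaloTag. The coding sequence was derived from a Mammalian Gene Collection clone and inserted by ligation-independent cloning between EcoRI and XhoI sites that remain intact. In bacteria the plasmid is maintained at high copy from a ColE1/pUC-type origin under ampicillin selection (β-lactamase), and a ColE1 cer site helps keep it in monomeric form.

Transcription in mammalian cells is driven by the CMV immediate-early enhancer and promoter, followed by a chimeric β-globin/immunoglobulin intron that improves expression. A T7 promoter immediately upstream of the insert, paired with a partial T7 terminator downstream, also allows in vitro transcription. DCAF1 is joined to HaloTag through a linker containing a TEV protease site, so the tag can be cleaved off after capture. HaloTag is a modified bacterial dehalogenase that bonds covalently to chloroalkane ligands, enabling fluorescent labelling, immobilisation or pull-down of the fusion. An SV40 polyadenylation signal lies after the cassette. A separate SV40 early promoter–neo–synthetic poly(A) unit confers G418 resistance for selecting stable transfectants. Several small annotated fragments (SET1, large T antigen, M13 ori, bom, tnpA) appear to be backbone remnants or incidental matches rather than functional parts.

DCAF1 is a WD40-repeat substrate receptor of the CUL4–DDB1 ubiquitin ligase, and the plasmid was deposited with a study on the ligandability of WD40 repeat proteins. That context points to cell-based work with tagged DCAF1, though the record does not name specific assays.
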