Features (pLannotate 1.2.2; 21 found; start..end, strand, type, name):
    140..517     +  enhancer       CMV enhancer: human cytomegalovirus immediate early enhancer
    519..718     +  promoter       CMV promoter: human cytomegalovirus (CMV) immediate early promoter
    857..989     +  intron         chimeric intron: chimera between introns from human β-globin and immunoglobulin heavy chain genes
   1033..1051    +  promoter       T7 promoter: promoter for bacteriophage T7 RNA polymerase
   1082..5602    +  CDS            DCAF1: DCAF1_HUMAN - Also known as KIAA0800, RIP, VPRBP. Experimental evidence at protein level: Swiss-Prot protein existence level 1. (Microbial infection) In case of infection by HIV-2 virus, it is recruited by HIV-2 Vpx in order to hijack the CUL4A-RBX1-DDB1- DCAF1/VPRBP function leading to enhanced efficiency of macrophage infection and promotion of the replication of cognate primate lentiviruses in cells of monocyte/macrophage lineage. From Homo sapiens (Human).
   5618..5638    +  CDS            TEV site: tobacco etch virus (TEV) protease recognition and cleavage site
   5654..6537    +  CDS            HaloTag® (fragment): modified bacterial dehalogenase that forms covalent bonds with chloroalkane derivatives
   6567..6616    +  CDS            SET1 (fragment): solubility-enhancement tag derived from T7 phage gene 10B
   6624..6643    +  terminator     T7 terminator (fragment): transcription terminator for bacteriophage T7 RNA polymerase
   6665..6786    -  polyA_signal   SV40 poly(A) signal: SV40 polyadenylation signal
   6809..6877    -  CDS            large T antigen (fragment): large T antigen from SV40 (simian virus 40)
   6882..6914    +  rep_origin     M13 ori (fragment): M13 bacteriophage origin of replication; arrow indicates direction of (+) strand synthesis
   6915..6966    -  misc_feature   bom (fragment): basis of mobility region from pBR322
   7031..7388    +  promoter       SV40 promoter: SV40 enhancer and early promoter
   7439..8230    +  CDS            neo: KKA2_KLEPN - Also known as kan, nptII. Experimental evidence at protein level: Swiss-Prot protein existence level 1. Resistance to kanamycin, neomycin, paromomycin, ribostamycin, butirosin and gentamicin B. From Klebsiella pneumoniae.
   8297..8345    +  polyA_signal   poly(A) signal: synthetic polyadenylation signal
   8366..8458    -  CDS            tnpA (fragment): TN5P_ECOLX - Also known as tnp. Experimental evidence at protein level: Swiss-Prot protein existence level 1. Mediates transposition of transposon Tn5 by a 'cut and paste' mechanism. First, the monomeric transposase binds the 19 bp inverted DNA repeats flanking the transposon. Then, dimerization of the DNA- bound transposase creates a synaptic DNA complex. After nicking of the first DNA strand, excision of the transposon proceeds through a series of intermediates. The transposase then mediates the insertion of the transposon at a new site by strand transfer. The activity of the wild- type tran
   8501..8605    +  promoter       AmpR promoter: bla
   8606..9466    +  CDS            AmpR: β-lactamase; bla; confers resistance to ampicillin, carbenicillin, and related antibiotics
   9624..10212   -  rep_origin     ori: high-copy-number ColE1/pMB1/pBR322/pUC origin of replication
  10328..10611   +  misc_feature   cer region: ColE1-derived recombination site that helps to maintain plasmids as monomers
>Addgene plasmid #210973 | pHTC-HaloTag_DCAF1:1-1507 | addgene full sequence | sequence record 423314 | Addgene NGS Result
TCAATATTGGCCATTAGCCATATTATTCATTGGTTATATAGCATAAATCAATATTGGCTATTGGCCATTG
CATACGTTGTATCTATATCATAATATGTACATTTATATTGGCTCATGTCCAATATGACCGCCATGTTGGC
ATTGATTATTGACTAGTTATTAATAGTAATCAATTACGGGGTCATTAGTTCATAGCCCATATATGGAGTT
CCGCGTTACATAACTTACGGTAAATGGCCCGCCTGGCTGACCGCCCAACGACCCCCGCCCATTGACGTCA
ATAATGACGTATGTTCCCATAGTAACGCCAATAGGGACTTTCCATTGACGTCAATGGGTGGAGTATTTAC
GGTAAACTGCCCACTTGGCAGTACATCAAGTGTATCATATGCCAAGTCCGCCCCCTATTGACGTCAATGA
CGGTAAATGGCCCGCCTGGCATTATGCCCAGTACATGACCTTACGGGACTTTCCTACTTGGCAGTACATC
TACGTATTAGTCATCGCTATTACCATGGTGATGCGGTTTTGGCAGTACACCAATGGGCGTGGATAGCGGT
TTGACTCACGGGGATTTCCAAGTCTCCACCCCATTGACGTCAATGGGAGTTTGTTTTGGCACCAAAATCA
ACGGGACTTTCCAAAATGTCGTAATAACCCCGCCCCGTTGACGCAAATGGGCGGTAGGCGTGTACGGTGG
GAGGTCTATATAAGCAGAGCTGGTTTAGTGAACCGTCAGATCACTAGAAGCTTTATTGCGGTAGTTTATC
ACAGTTAAATTGCTAACGCAGTCAGTGCTTCTGACACAACAGTCTCGAACTTAAGCTGCAGAAGTTGGTC
GTGAGGCACTGGGCAGGTAAGTATCAAGGTTACAAGACAGGTTTAAGGAGACCAATAGAAACTGGGCTTG
TCGAGACAGAGAAGACTCTTGCGTTTCTGATAGGCACCTATTGGTCTTACTGACATCCACTTTGCCTTTC
TCTCCACAGGTGTCCACTCCCAGTTCAATTACAGCTCTTAAGGCTAGAGTATTAATACGACTCACTATAG
GGCTAGCAAAGCGATCGCTTCCGAATTCACCATGACTACAGTAGTGGTACATGTGGACTCCAAAGCTGAG
CTCACTACCCTGCTGGAGCAGTGGGAAAAGGAACATGGCAGTGGGCAGGACATGGTACCTATCCTTACCA
GGATGTCTCAATTGATTGAAAAAGAAACTGAAGAGTATCGTAAAGGGGATCCAGACCCATTTGATGATCG
ACATCCTGGTCGAGCTGATCCAGAGTGTATGCTGGGCCACTTGCTGAGAATACTCTTCAAGAATGATGAT
TTCATGAATGCACTGGTGAATGCATATGTGATGACAAGCCGAGAGCCCCCTTTAAACACTGCAGCTTGCA
GACTCCTATTAGACATCATGCCAGGGCTGGAAACTGCTGTCGTCTTTCAAGAAAAGGAGGGAATTGTCGA
GAATCTTTTCAAATGGGCCCGAGAGGCCGATCAACCATTGAGGACATATTCTACTGGACTGTTAGGAGGT
GCTATGGAAAATCAAGACATTGCTGCCAACTATAGAGATGAAAATTCACAGCTGGTGGCAATAGTGCTTC
GAAGACTGAGGGAGCTACAGCTACAGGAAGTGGCTTTGCGGCAGGAAAACAAGCGTCCCAGTCCACGGAA
GCTCTCTTCTGAACCCCTTTTGCCTCTGGATGAGGAGGCTGTGGATATGGACTATGGTGACATGGCTGTA
GATGTAGTGGATGGAGACCAAGAGGAAGCTTCTGGAGACATGGAGATCTCCTTTCATCTTGATTCAGGCC
ACAAGACTAGTAGCAGAGTGAACTCAACAACCAAACCTGAGGATGGAGGATTAAAGAAAAACAAGTCAGC
AAAACAGGGTGACAGAGAGAACTTTAGGAAAGCCAAGCAAAAGTTGGGTTTCTCATCTTCTGATCCAGAT
CGCATGTTTGTTGAGCTGTCTAATAGCAGTTGGTCAGAAATGTCTCCCTGGGTGATTGGCACCAATTATA
CCCTTTATCCTATGACTCCTGCTATCGAGCAGCGACTCATTCTCCAATATTTGACCCCTCTAGGAGAATA
TCAGGAGCTACTTCCCATATTCATGCAACTTGGATCACGGGAGCTGATGATGTTCTATATTGACCTGAAG
CAAACTAATGATGTCCTGCTTACATTTGAGGCACTAAAGCACCTAGCATCTCTCCTGCTCCATAACAAAT
TTGCCACAGAATTTGTTGCGCATGGTGGAGTACAGAAATTACTGGAAATACCTCGTCCTTCTATGGCTGC
AACCGGTGTGTCTATGTGTTTGTATTACCTATCCTACAATCAGGATGCCATGGAAAGAGTTTGCATGCAT
CCCCACAATGTTCTGTCTGATGTGGTGAACTATACCCTGTGGTTAATGGAGTGTTCTCATGCTTCAGGAT
GCTGCCATGCTACCATGTTTTTTTCAATTTGCTTCTCATTTCGGGCCGTCTTGGAGCTCTTTGACCGCTA
TGATGGTCTTCGTCGTCTGGTGAACTTGATCAGTACTTTGGAGATTCTAAATTTGGAAGATCAGGGTGCA
CTTCTGAGTGATGATGAAATATTTGCTAGCCGCCAAACTGGGAAACATACCTGCATGGCCTTGCGCAAAT
ACTTTGAGGCTCACCTGGCCATTAAATTGGAACAAGTGAAGCAGTCACTTCAGAGGACTGAGGGTGGCAT
TCTTGTCCACCCACAACCCCCGTACAAGGCATGCTCATATACTCATGAACAGATTGTGGAAATGATGGAA
TTTTTGATAGAATATGGCCCAGCGCAGCTATATTGGGAACCAGCTGAAGTTTTCCTCAAACTTTCTTGTG
TGCAACTCTTGTTGCAGCTTATTTCTATTGCCTGCAATTGGAAGACCTATTATGCAAGGAATGACACTGT
GCGCTTTGCTTTGGATGTCCTGGCTATTCTTACTGTGGTGCCAAAAATCCAGCTCCAGTTGGCAGAATCA
GTGGACGTGTTGGATGAGGCTGGATCTACAGTCTCTACTGTAGGTATCAGCATTATTTTGGGAGTGGCTG
AGGGTGAGTTCTTCATCCATGATGCTGAAATTCAGAAGTCAGCACTTCAGATTATCATCAATTGTGTGTG
TGGCCCAGATAACCGAATATCCAGTATTGGTAAATTTATCTCTGGTACTCCTCGGAGAAAGCTGCCTCAG
AACCCTAAAAGCAGTGAGCACACCCTGGCCAAGATGTGGAATGTGGTTCAGTCCAACAACGGCATCAAGG
TGCTCCTGTCCTTACTGTCCATTAAGATGCCCATCACAGATGCAGACCAAATCCGGGCCCTGGCCTGCAA
AGCCCTAGTGGGCCTGTCTCGCAGTAGCACTGTCCGGCAGATCATCAGTAAACTGCCCCTTTTCAGCAGC
TGCCAGATCCAGCAGCTGATGAAGGAGCCTGTGCTGCAGGACAAGCGCAGTGACCATGTCAAGTTCTGCA
AGTATGCTGCTGAACTCATTGAACGGGTGTCAGGAAAACCACTTCTCATTGGCACTGATGTTTCCCTAGC
ACGACTGCAGAAAGCAGATGTTGTTGCCCAGTCAAGGATCTCCTTCCCTGAGAAAGAGCTGCTTTTGTTG
ATACGAAACCATCTTATTTCTAAAGGGCTTGGAGAAACAGCAACCGTGCTGACAAAAGAGGCTGACCTGC
CCATGACTGCTGCCTCCCATTCTTCTGCCTTTACCCCAGTCACTGCTGCTGCTTCTCCTGTCTCTCTACC
CCGAACCCCTCGTATCGCTAATGGCATTGCAACTCGTCTGGGCAGCCATGCTGCTGTGGGTGCCTCTGCG
CCTTCTGCCCCTACTGCTCATCCTCAGCCACGGCCCCCCCAGGGTCCGCTAGCTCTGCCCGGCCCATCTT
ATGCAGGCAACTCCCCTTTGATTGGTAGAATCAGTTTTATCAGAGAGAGGCCATCACCCTGCAATGGCAG
GAAAATCAGAGTGTTGCGGCAGAAGTCGGACCATGGTGCCTACAGCCAAAGCCCAGCCATAAAAAAACAG
CTGGACAGACATCTTCCTTCCCCACCTACGCTGGACAGTATAATCACAGAGTATCTTAGAGAACAACATG
CTCGCTGCAAGAATCCAGTTGCCACCTGCCCACCTTTCTCCCTCTTTACTCCTCACCAATGTCCTGAGCC
AAAACAGAGGCGGCAAGCGCCAATAAACTTTACGTCAAGGCTAAACCGCAGGGCATCATTTCCAAAGTAT
GGAGGGGTGGATGGCGGATGCTTTGATAGGCACCTTATCTTTAGCAGATTCCGTCCTATTTCAGTGTTCC
GGGAAGCCAATGAAGATGAGAGTGGCTTCACCTGCTGTGCATTCTCAGCACGGGAGCGGTTCCTGATGCT
TGGCACCTGCACAGGGCAGCTGAAGCTCTATAATGTGTTTAGTGGACAGGAGGAGGCCAGCTATAACTGT
CACAACTCAGCCATCACACATCTTGAACCTTCCAGGGATGGGTCCTTGCTGCTGACATCTGCTACTTGGA
GCCAGCCTTTGTCTGCACTTTGGGGAATGAAGTCAGTATTTGATATGAAGCATTCCTTCACAGAAGATCA
CTATGTTGAGTTCAGTAAGCACTCCCAGGATCGGGTCATCGGCACAAAAGGAGACATTGCCCACATTTAT
GATATTCAGACTGGCAACAAGCTGTTGACTCTGTTTAACCCAGATCTTGCCAACAACTACAAGAGGAACT
GTGCCACCTTTAATCCTACAGATGATCTTGTCTTAAATGATGGCGTCCTCTGGGATGTCCGCTCTGCACA
GGCCATCCACAAGTTTGACAAGTTCAATATGAACATCAGTGGTGTTTTCCATCCAAATGGACTGGAGGTG
ATCATTAATACTGAGATTTGGGACCTTCGAACTTTTCATCTTTTGCATACTGTTCCCGCTCTGGATCAGT
GTCGCGTGGTGTTCAATCACACGGGAACAGTGATGTATGGAGCTATGTTGCAGGCAGATGATGAAGATGA
CTTAATGGAAGAGAGGATGAAAAGCCCCTTTGGGTCATCCTTCCGAACATTTAATGCAACTGACTACAAA
CCTATAGCAACCATTGATGTGAAACGGAACATCTTTGACCTGTGTACAGACACCAAAGACTGCTATCTTG
CTGTCATTGAGAATCAAGGCAGCATGGATGCCCTGAACATGGACACAGTATGCAGGCTGTATGAAGTGGG
CAGGCAGCGTCTGGCAGAGGATGAGGATGAAGAGGAGGACCAGGAAGAGGAAGAACAGGAGGAAGAAGAT
GATGATGAAGATGATGATGACACCGATGATTTAGATGAGCTTGACACTGACCAGTTGCTGGAGGCGGAGT
TGGAGGAGGACGACAATAATGAGAACGCAGGGGAAGATGGGGACAATGACTTCTCTCCCTCTGATGAGGA
GCTAGCAAACCTTCTAGAGGAGGGAGAGGACGGGGAGGATGAAGACTCTGATGCAGATGAGGAGGTGGAA
CTGATCCTGGGGGACACTGACAGCTCTGACAACTCTGATTTGGAAGATGACATCATCTTATCTCTGAATG
AGCTCGAGCCAACCACTGAGGATCTGTACTTTCAGAGCGATAACGATGGATCCGAAATCGGTACTGGCTT
TCCATTCGACCCCCATTATGTGGAAGTCCTGGGCGAGCGCATGCACTACGTCGATGTTGGTCCGCGCGAT
GGCACCCCTGTGCTGTTCCTGCACGGTAACCCGACCTCCTCCTACGTGTGGCGCAACATCATCCCGCATG
TTGCACCGACCCATCGCTGCATTGCTCCAGACCTGATCGGTATGGGCAAATCCGACAAACCAGACCTGGG
TTATTTCTTCGACGACCACGTCCGCTTCATGGATGCCTTCATCGAAGCCCTGGGTCTGGAAGAGGTCGTC
CTGGTCATTCACGACTGGGGCTCCGCTCTGGGTTTCCACTGGGCCAAGCGCAATCCAGAGCGCGTCAAAG
GTATTGCATTTATGGAGTTCATCCGCCCTATCCCGACCTGGGACGAATGGCCAGAATTTGCCCGCGAGAC
CTTCCAGGCCTTCCGCACCACCGACGTCGGCCGCAAGCTGATCATCGATCAGAACGTTTTTATCGAGGGT
ACGCTGCCGATGGGTGTCGTCCGCCCGCTGACTGAAGTCGAGATGGACCATTACCGCGAGCCGTTCCTGA
ATCCTGTTGACCGCGAGCCACTGTGGCGCTTCCCAAACGAGCTGCCAATCGCCGGTGAGCCAGCGAACAT
CGTCGCGCTGGTCGAAGAATACATGGACTGGCTGCACCAGTCCCCTGTCCCGAAGCTGCTGTTCTGGGGC
ACCCCAGGCGTTCTGATCCCACCGGCCGAAGCCGCTCGCCTGGCCAAAAGCCTGCCTAACTGCAAGGCTG
TGGACATCGGCCCGGGTCTGAATCTGCTGCAAGAAGACAACCCGGACCTGATCGGCAGCGAGATCGCGCG
CTGGCTGTCTACTCTGGAGATTTCCGGTTAATAGAATTGGCATGCAAGCTGATCCGGCTGCTAACAAAGC
CCGAAAGGAAGCTGAGTTGGCTGCTGCCACCGCTGAGCAATAACTAGCATAACCCCTTGGGGCGGCCGCT
TCGAGCAGACATGATAAGATACATTGATGAGTTTGGACAAACCACAACTAGAATGCAGTGAAAAAAATGC
TTTATTTGTGAAATTTGTGATGCTATTGCTTTATTTGTAACCATTATAAGCTGCAATAAACAAGTTAACA
ACAACAATTGCATTCATTTTATGTTTCAGGTTCAGGGGGAGATGTGGGAGGTTTTTTTAAGCAAGTAAAA
CCTCTACAAATGTGGTAAAATCGAATTTTAACAAAATATTAACGCTTACAATTTCCTGATGCGGTATTTT
CTCCTTACGCATCTGTGCGGTATTTCACACCGCATACGCGGATCTGCGCAGCACCATGGCCTGAAATAAC
CTCTGAAAGAGGAACTTGGTTAGGTACCTTCTGAGGCGGAAAGAACCAGCTGTGGAATGTGTGTCAGTTA
GGGTGTGGAAAGTCCCCAGGCTCCCCAGCAGGCAGAAGTATGCAAAGCATGCATCTCAATTAGTCAGCAA
CCAGGTGTGGAAAGTCCCCAGGCTCCCCAGCAGGCAGAAGTATGCAAAGCATGCATCTCAATTAGTCAGC
AACCATAGTCCCGCCCCTAACTCCGCCCATCCCGCCCCTAACTCCGCCCAGTTCCGCCCATTCTCCGCCC
CATGGCTGACTAATTTTTTTTATTTATGCAGAGGCCGAGGCCGCCTCGGCCTCTGAGCTATTCCAGAAGT
AGTGAGGAGGCTTTTTTGGAGGCCTAGGCTTTTGCAAAAAGCTTGATTCTTCTGACACAACAGTCTCGAA
CTTAAGGCTAGAGCCACCATGATTGAACAAGATGGATTGCACGCAGGTTCTCCGGCCGCTTGGGTGGAGA
GGCTATTCGGCTATGACTGGGCACAACAGACAATCGGCTGCTCTGATGCCGCCGTGTTCCGGCTGTCAGC
GCAGGGGCGCCCGGTTCTTTTTGTCAAGACCGACCTGTCCGGTGCCCTGAATGAACTGCAGGACGAGGCA
GCGCGGCTATCGTGGCTGGCCACGACGGGCGTTCCTTGCGCAGCTGTGCTCGACGTTGTCACTGAAGCGG
GAAGGGACTGGCTGCTATTGGGCGAAGTGCCGGGGCAGGATCTCCTGTCATCTCACCTTGCTCCTGCCGA
GAAAGTATCCATCATGGCTGATGCAATGCGGCGGCTGCATACGCTTGATCCGGCTACCTGCCCATTCGAC
CACCAAGCGAAACATCGCATCGAGCGAGCACGTACTCGGATGGAAGCCGGTCTTGTCGATCAGGATGATC
TGGACGAAGAGCATCAGGGGCTCGCGCCAGCCGAACTGTTCGCCAGGCTCAAGGCGCGCATGCCCGACGG
CGAGGATCTCGTCGTGACCCATGGCGATGCCTGCTTGCCGAATATCATGGTGGAAAATGGCCGCTTTTCT
GGATTCATCGACTGTGGCCGGCTGGGTGTGGCGGACCGCTATCAGGACATAGCGTTGGCTACCCGTGATA
TTGCTGAAGAGCTTGGCGGCGAATGGGCTGACCGCTTCCTCGTGCTTTACGGTATCGCCGCTCCCGATTC
GCAGCGCATCGCCTTCTATCGCCTTCTTGACGAGTTCTTCTGAGCGGGACTCTGGGGTTCGAAATGACCG
ACCAAGCGACGCCCAACCTGCCATCACGATGGCCGCAATAAAATATCTTTATTTTCATTACATCTGTGTG
TTGGTTTTTTGTGTGAATCGATAGCGATAAGGATCCTCTTTGCGCTTGCGTTTTCCCTTGTCCAGATAGC
CCAGTAGCTGACATTCATCCGGGGTCAGCACCGTTTCTGCGGACTGGCTTTCTACGTAATGGTTTCTTAG
ACGTCAGGTGGCACTTTTCGGGGAAATGTGCGCGGAACCCCTATTTGTTTATTTTTCTAAATACATTCAA
ATATGTATCCGCTCATGAGACAATAACCCTGATAAATGCTTCAATAATATTGAAAAAGGAAGAGTATGAG
TATTCAACATTTCCGTGTCGCCCTTATTCCCTTTTTTGCGGCATTTTGCCTTCCTGTTTTTGCTCACCCA
GAAACGCTGGTGAAAGTAAAAGATGCTGAAGATCAGTTGGGTGCACGAGTGGGTTACATCGAACTGGATC
TCAACAGCGGTAAGATCCTTGAGAGTTTTCGCCCCGAAGAACGTTTTCCAATGATGAGCACTTTCAAAGT
TCTGCTATGTGGCGCGGTATTATCCCGTATTGACGCCGGGCAAGAGCAACTCGGTCGCCGCATACACTAT
TCTCAGAATGACTTGGTTGAGTACTCACCAGTCACAGAAAAGCATCTTACGGATGGCATGACAGTAAGAG
AATTATGCAGTGCTGCCATAACCATGAGTGATAACACTGCGGCCAACTTACTTCTGACAACTATCGGAGG
ACCGAAGGAGCTAACCGCTTTTTTGCACAACATGGGGGATCATGTAACTCGCCTTGATCGTTGGGAACCG
GAGCTGAATGAAGCCATACCAAACGACGAGCGTGACACCACGATGCCTGTAGCAATGGCAACAACGTTGC
GCAAACTATTAACTGGCGAACTACTTACTCTAGCTTCCCGGCAACAATTAATAGACTGGATGGAGGCGGA
TAAAGTTGCAGGACCACTTCTGCGCTCGGCCCTTCCGGCTGGCTGGTTTATTGCTGATAAATCTGGAGCC
GGTGAGCGTGGGTCTCGCGGTATCATTGCAGCACTGGGGCCAGATGGTAAGCCCTCCCGTATCGTAGTTA
TCTACACGACGGGGAGTCAGGCAACTATGGATGAACGAAATAGACAGATCGCTGAGATAGGTGCCTCACT
GATTAAGCATTGGTAATTCGAAATGACCGACCAAGCGACGCCCAACCGGTATCAGCTCACTCAAAGGCGG
TAATACGGTTATCCACAGAATCAGGGGATAACGCAGGAAAGAACATGTGAGCAAAAGGCCAGCAAAAGGC
CAGGAACCGTAAAAAGGCCGCGTTGCTGGCGTTTTTCCATAGGCTCCGCCCCCCTGACGAGCATCACAAA
AATCGACGCTCAAGTCAGAGGTGGCGAAACCCGACAGGACTATAAAGATACCAGGCGTTTCCCCCTGGAA
GCTCCCTCGTGCGCTCTCCTGTTCCGACCCTGCCGCTTACCGGATACCTGTCCGCCTTTCTCCCTTCGGG
AAGCGTGGCGCTTTCTCATAGCTCACGCTGTAGGTATCTCAGTTCGGTGTAGGTCGTTCGCTCCAAGCTG
GGCTGTGTGCACGAACCCCCCGTTCAGCCCGACCGCTGCGCCTTATCCGGTAACTATCGTCTTGAGTCCA
ACCCGGTAAGACACGACTTATCGCCACTGGCAGCAGCCACTGGTAACAGGATTAGCAGAGCGAGGTATGT
AGGCGGTGCTACAGAGTTCTTGAAGTGGTGGCCTAACTACGGCTACACTAGAAGGACAGTATTTGGTATC
TGCGCTCTGCTGAAGCCAGTTACCTTCGGAAAAAGAGTTGGTAGCTCTTGATCCGGCAAACAAACCACCG
CTGGTAGCGGTGGTTTTTTTGTTTGCAAGCAGCAGATTACGCGCAGAAAAAAAGGATTTCAAGAAGATCC
TTTGATCTTTTCTACGGGGTCTGACGCTCAGTGGAACGAAAACTCACGTTAAGGGATTTTGGTCATGAGA
TTATCAAAAAGGATCTTCACCTAGATCCTTTTATAGTCCGGAAATACAGGAACGCACGCTGGATGGCCCT
TCGCTGGGATGGTGAAACCATGAAAAATGGCAGCTTCAGTGGATTAAGTGGGGGTAATGTGGCCTGTACC
CTCTGGTTGCATAGGTATTCATACGGTTAAAATTTATCAGGCGCGATTGCGGCAGTTTTTCGGGTGGTTT
GTTGCCATTTTTACCTGTCTGCTGCCGTGATCGCGCTGAACGCGTTTTAGCGGTGCGTACAATTAAGGGA
TTATGGTAAATCCACTTACTGTCTGCCCTCGTAGCCATCGAGATAAACCGCAGTACTCCGGCCACGATGC
GTCCGGCGTAGAGGATCGAGATCT
