>Addgene plasmid #210973 | pHTC-HaloTag_DCAF1:1-1507 | depositor partial sequence | sequence record 411426 | Insert sequence
ATGACTACAGTAGTGGTACATGTGGACTCCAAAGCTGAGCTCACTACCCTGCTGGAGCAGTGGGAAAAGG
AACATGGCAGTGGGCAGGACATGGTACCTATCCTTACCAGGATGTCTCAATTGATTGAAAAAGAAACTGA
AGAGTATCGTAAAGGGGATCCAGACCCATTTGATGATCGACATCCTGGTCGAGCTGATCCAGAGTGTATG
CTGGGCCACTTGCTGAGAATACTCTTCAAGAATGATGATTTCATGAATGCACTGGTGAATGCATATGTGA
TGACAAGCCGAGAGCCCCCTTTAAACACTGCAGCTTGCAGACTCCTATTAGACATCATGCCAGGGCTGGA
AACTGCTGTCGTCTTTCAAGAAAAGGAGGGAATTGTCGAGAATCTTTTCAAATGGGCCCGAGAGGCCGAT
CAACCATTGAGGACATATTCTACTGGACTGTTAGGAGGTGCTATGGAAAATCAAGACATTGCTGCCAACT
ATAGAGATGAAAATTCACAGCTGGTGGCAATAGTGCTTCGAAGACTGAGGGAGCTACAGCTACAGGAAGT
GGCTTTGCGGCAGGAAAACAAGCGTCCCAGTCCACGGAAGCTCTCTTCTGAACCCCTTTTGCCTCTGGAT
GAGGAGGCTGTGGATATGGACTATGGTGACATGGCTGTAGATGTAGTGGATGGAGACCAAGAGGAAGCTT
CTGGAGACATGGAGATCTCCTTTCATCTTGATTCAGGCCACAAGACTAGTAGCAGAGTGAACTCAACAAC
CAAACCTGAGGATGGAGGATTAAAGAAAAACAAGTCAGCAAAACAGGGTGACAGAGAGAACTTTAGGAAA
GCCAAGCAAAAGTTGGGTTTCTCATCTTCTGATCCAGATCGCATGTTTGTTGAGCTGTCTAATAGCAGTT
GGTCAGAAATGTCTCCCTGGGTGATTGGCACCAATTATACCCTTTATCCTATGACTCCTGCTATCGAGCA
GCGACTCATTCTCCAATATTTGACCCCTCTAGGAGAATATCAGGAGCTACTTCCCATATTCATGCAACTT
GGATCACGGGAGCTGATGATGTTCTATATTGACCTGAAGCAAACTAATGATGTCCTGCTTACATTTGAGG
CACTAAAGCACCTAGCATCTCTCCTGCTCCATAACAAATTTGCCACAGAATTTGTTGCGCATGGTGGAGT
ACAGAAATTACTGGAAATACCTCGTCCTTCTATGGCTGCAACCGGTGTGTCTATGTGTTTGTATTACCTA
TCCTACAATCAGGATGCCATGGAAAGAGTTTGCATGCATCCCCACAATGTTCTGTCTGATGTGGTGAACT
ATACCCTGTGGTTAATGGAGTGTTCTCATGCTTCAGGATGCTGCCATGCTACCATGTTTTTTTCAATTTG
CTTCTCATTTCGGGCCGTCTTGGAGCTCTTTGACCGCTATGATGGTCTTCGTCGTCTGGTGAACTTGATC
AGTACTTTGGAGATTCTAAATTTGGAAGATCAGGGTGCACTTCTGAGTGATGATGAAATATTTGCTAGCC
GCCAAACTGGGAAACATACCTGCATGGCCTTGCGCAAATACTTTGAGGCTCACCTGGCCATTAAATTGGA
ACAAGTGAAGCAGTCACTTCAGAGGACTGAGGGTGGCATTCTTGTCCACCCACAACCCCCGTACAAGGCA
TGCTCATATACTCATGAACAGATTGTGGAAATGATGGAATTTTTGATAGAATATGGCCCAGCGCAGCTAT
ATTGGGAACCAGCTGAAGTTTTCCTCAAACTTTCTTGTGTGCAACTCTTGTTGCAGCTTATTTCTATTGC
CTGCAATTGGAAGACCTATTATGCAAGGAATGACACTGTGCGCTTTGCTTTGGATGTCCTGGCTATTCTT
ACTGTGGTGCCAAAAATCCAGCTCCAGTTGGCAGAATCAGTGGACGTGTTGGATGAGGCTGGATCTACAG
TCTCTACTGTAGGTATCAGCATTATTTTGGGAGTGGCTGAGGGTGAGTTCTTCATCCATGATGCTGAAAT
TCAGAAGTCAGCACTTCAGATTATCATCAATTGTGTGTGTGGCCCAGATAACCGAATATCCAGTATTGGT
AAATTTATCTCTGGTACTCCTCGGAGAAAGCTGCCTCAGAACCCTAAAAGCAGTGAGCACACCCTGGCCA
AGATGTGGAATGTGGTTCAGTCCAACAACGGCATCAAGGTGCTCCTGTCCTTACTGTCCATTAAGATGCC
CATCACAGATGCAGACCAAATCCGGGCCCTGGCCTGCAAAGCCCTAGTGGGCCTGTCTCGCAGTAGCACT
GTCCGGCAGATCATCAGTAAACTGCCCCTTTTCAGCAGCTGCCAGATCCAGCAGCTGATGAAGGAGCCTG
TGCTGCAGGACAAGCGCAGTGACCATGTCAAGTTCTGCAAGTATGCTGCTGAACTCATTGAACGGGTGTC
AGGAAAACCACTTCTCATTGGCACTGATGTTTCCCTAGCACGACTGCAGAAAGCAGATGTTGTTGCCCAG
TCAAGGATCTCCTTCCCTGAGAAAGAGCTGCTTTTGTTGATACGAAACCATCTTATTTCTAAAGGGCTTG
GAGAAACAGCAACCGTGCTGACAAAAGAGGCTGACCTGCCCATGACTGCTGCCTCCCATTCTTCTGCCTT
TACCCCAGTCACTGCTGCTGCTTCTCCTGTCTCTCTACCCCGAACCCCTCGTATCGCTAATGGCATTGCA
ACTCGTCTGGGCAGCCATGCTGCTGTGGGTGCCTCTGCGCCTTCTGCCCCTACTGCTCATCCTCAGCCAC
GGCCCCCCCAGGGTCCGCTAGCTCTGCCCGGCCCATCTTATGCAGGCAACTCCCCTTTGATTGGTAGAAT
CAGTTTTATCAGAGAGAGGCCATCACCCTGCAATGGCAGGAAAATCAGAGTGTTGCGGCAGAAGTCGGAC
CATGGTGCCTACAGCCAAAGCCCAGCCATAAAAAAACAGCTGGACAGACATCTTCCTTCCCCACCTACGC
TGGACAGTATAATCACAGAGTATCTTAGAGAACAACATGCTCGCTGCAAGAATCCAGTTGCCACCTGCCC
ACCTTTCTCCCTCTTTACTCCTCACCAATGTCCTGAGCCAAAACAGAGGCGGCAAGCGCCAATAAACTTT
ACGTCAAGGCTAAACCGCAGGGCATCATTTCCAAAGTATGGAGGGGTGGATGGCGGATGCTTTGATAGGC
ACCTTATCTTTAGCAGATTCCGTCCTATTTCAGTGTTCCGGGAAGCCAATGAAGATGAGAGTGGCTTCAC
CTGCTGTGCATTCTCAGCACGGGAGCGGTTCCTGATGCTTGGCACCTGCACAGGGCAGCTGAAGCTCTAT
AATGTGTTTAGTGGACAGGAGGAGGCCAGCTATAACTGTCACAACTCAGCCATCACACATCTTGAACCTT
CCAGGGATGGGTCCTTGCTGCTGACATCTGCTACTTGGAGCCAGCCTTTGTCTGCACTTTGGGGAATGAA
GTCAGTATTTGATATGAAGCATTCCTTCACAGAAGATCACTATGTTGAGTTCAGTAAGCACTCCCAGGAT
CGGGTCATCGGCACAAAAGGAGACATTGCCCACATTTATGATATTCAGACTGGCAACAAGCTGTTGACTC
TGTTTAACCCAGATCTTGCCAACAACTACAAGAGGAACTGTGCCACCTTTAATCCTACAGATGATCTTGT
CTTAAATGATGGCGTCCTCTGGGATGTCCGCTCTGCACAGGCCATCCACAAGTTTGACAAGTTCAATATG
AACATCAGTGGTGTTTTCCATCCAAATGGACTGGAGGTGATCATTAATACTGAGATTTGGGACCTTCGAA
CTTTTCATCTTTTGCATACTGTTCCCGCTCTGGATCAGTGTCGCGTGGTGTTCAATCACACGGGAACAGT
GATGTATGGAGCTATGTTGCAGGCAGATGATGAAGATGACTTAATGGAAGAGAGGATGAAAAGCCCCTTT
GGGTCATCCTTCCGAACATTTAATGCAACTGACTACAAACCTATAGCAACCATTGATGTGAAACGGAACA
TCTTTGACCTGTGTACAGACACCAAAGACTGCTATCTTGCTGTCATTGAGAATCAAGGCAGCATGGATGC
CCTGAACATGGACACAGTATGCAGGCTGTATGAAGTGGGCAGGCAGCGTCTGGCAGAGGATGAGGATGAA
GAGGAGGACCAGGAAGAGGAAGAACAGGAGGAAGAAGATGATGATGAAGATGATGATGACACCGATGATT
TAGATGAGCTTGACACTGACCAGTTGCTGGAGGCGGAGTTGGAGGAGGACGACAATAATGAGAACGCAGG
GGAAGATGGGGACAATGACTTCTCTCCCTCTGATGAGGAGCTAGCAAACCTTCTAGAGGAGGGAGAGGAC
GGGGAGGATGAAGACTCTGATGCAGATGAGGAGGTGGAACTGATCCTGGGGGACACTGACAGCTCTGACA
ACTCTGATTTGGAAGATGACATCATCTTATCTCTGAATGAG
